>Addgene plasmid #153229 | pDGE651 | addgene full sequence | sequence record 309721 | Addgene NGS Result
TTCCTGGCGTTTTCTTGTCGCGTGTTTTAGTCGCATAAAGTAGAATACTTGCGACTAGAACCGGAGACAT
TACGCCATGAACAAGAGCGCCGCCGCTGGCCTGCTGGGCTATGCCCGCGTCAGCACCGACGACCAGGACT
TGACCAACCAACGGGCCGAACTGCACGCGGCCGGCTGCACCAAGCTGTTTTCCGAGAAGATCACCGGCAC
CAGGCGCGACCGCCCGGAGCTGGCCAGGATGCTTGACCACCTACGCCCTGGCGACGTTGTGACAGTGACC
AGGCTAGACCGCCTGGCCCGCAGCACCCGCGACCTACTGGACATTGCCGAGAGCATCCAGGAGGCCGGCG
CGGGCCTGCGTAGCCTGGCAGAGCCGTGGGCCGACACCACCACGCCGGCCGGCCGCATGGTGTTGACCGT
GTTCGCCGGCATTGCCGAGTTCGAGCGTTCCCTAATCATCGACCGCACCCGGAGCGGGCGCGAGGCCGCC
AAGGCCCGAGGCGTGAAGTTTGGCCCCCGCCCTACCCTCACCCCGGCACAGATCGCGCACGCCCGCGAGC
TGATCGACCAGGAAGGCCGCACCGTGAAAGAGGCGGCTGCACTGCTTGGCGTGCATCGCTCGACCCTGTA
CCGCGCACTTGAGCGCAGCGAGGAAGTGACGCCCACCGAGGCCAGGCGGCGCGGTGCCTTCCGTGAGGAC
GCATTGACCGAGGCCGACGCCCTGGCGGCCGCCGAGAATGAACGCCAAGAGGAACAAGCATGAAACCGCA
CCAGGACGGCCAGGACGAACCGTTTTTCATTACCGAAGAGATCGAGGCGGAGATGATCGCGGCCGGGTAC
GTGTTCGAGCCGCCCGCGCACGTCTCAACCGTGCGGCTGCATGAAATCCTGGCCGGTTTGTCTGATGCCA
AGCTGGCGGCCTGGCCGGCCAGCTTGGCCGCTGAAGAAACCGAGCGCCGCCGTCTAAAAAGGTGATGTGT
ATTTGAGTAAAACAGCTTGCGTCATGCGGTCGCTGCGTATATGATGCGATGAGTAAATAAACAAATACGC
AAGGGGAACGCATGAAGGTTATCGCTGTACTTAACCAGAAAGGCGGGTCAGGCAAGACGACCATCGCAAC
CCATCTAGCCCGCGCCCTGCAACTCGCCGGGGCCGATGTTCTGTTAGTCGATTCCGATCCCCAGGGCAGT
GCCCGCGATTGGGCGGCCGTGCGGGAAGATCAACCGCTAACCGTTGTCGGCATCGACCGCCCGACGATTG
ACCGCGACGTGAAGGCCATCGGCCGGCGCGACTTCGTAGTGATCGACGGAGCGCCCCAGGCGGCGGACTT
GGCTGTGTCCGCGATCAAGGCAGCCGACTTCGTGCTGATTCCGGTGCAGCCAAGCCCTTACGACATATGG
GCCACCGCCGACCTGGTGGAGCTGGTTAAGCAGCGCATTGAGGTCACGGATGGAAGGCTACAAGCGGCCT
TTGTAGTGTCGCGGGCGATCAAAGGCACGCGCATCGGCGGTGAGGTTGCCGAGGCGCTGGCCGGGTACGA
GCTGCCCATTCTTGAGTCCCGTATCACGCAGCGCGTGAGCTACCCAGGCACTGCCGCCGCCGGCACAACC
GTTCTTGAATCAGAACCCGAGGGCGACGCTGCCCGCGAGGTCCAGGCGCTGGCCGCTGAAATTAAATCAA
AACTCATTTGAGTTAATGAGGTAAAGAGAAAATGAGCAAAAGCACAAACACGCTAAGTGCCGGCCGTCCG
AGCGCACGCAGCAGCAAGGCTGCAACGTTGGCCAGCCTGGCAGACACGCCAGCCATGAAGCGGGTCAACT
TTCAGTTGCCGGCGGAGGATCACACCAAGCTGAAGATGTACGCGGTACGCCAAGGCAAGACCATTACCGA
GCTGCTATCTGAATACATCGCGCAGCTACCAGAGTAAATGAGCAAATGAATAAATGAGTAGATGAATTTT
AGCGGCTAAAGGAGGCGGCATGGAAAATCAAGAACAACCAGGCACCGACGCCGTGGAATGCCCCATGTGT
GGAGGAACGGGCGGTTGGCCAGGCGTAAGCGGCTGGGTTGTCTGCCGGCCCTGCAATGGCACTGGAACCC
CCAAGCCCGAGGAATCGGCGTGAGCGGTCGCAAACCATCCGGCCCGGTACAAATCGGCGCGGCGCTGGGT
GATGACCTGGTGGAGAAGTTGAAGGCCGCGCAGGCCGCCCAGCGGCAACGCATCGAGGCAGAAGCACGCC
CCGGTGAATCGTGGCAAGCGGCCGCTGATCGAATCCGCAAAGAATCCCGGCAACCGCCGGCAGCCGGTGC
GCCGTCGATTAGGAAGCCGCCCAAGGGCGACGAGCAACCAGATTTTTTCGTTCCGATGCTCTATGACGTG
GGCACCCGCGATAGTCGCAGCATCATGGACGTGGCCGTTTTCCGTCTGTCGAAGCGTGACCGACGAGCTG
GCGAGGTGATCCGCTACGAGCTTCCAGACGGGCACGTAGAGGTTTCCGCAGGGCCGGCCGGCATGGCCAG
TGTGTGGGATTACGACCTGGTACTGATGGCGGTTTCCCATCTAACCGAATCCATGAACCGATACCGGGAA
GGGAAGGGAGACAAGCCCGGCCGCGTGTTCCGTCCACACGTTGCGGACGTACTCAAGTTCTGCCGGCGAG
CCGATGGCGGAAAGCAGAAAGACGACCTGGTAGAAACCTGCATTCGGTTAAACACCACGCACGTTGCCAT
GCAGCGTACGAAGAAGGCCAAGAACGGCCGCCTGGTGACGGTATCCGAGGGTGAAGCCTTGATTAGCCGC
TACAAGATCGTAAAGAGCGAAACCGGGCGGCCGGAGTACATCGAGATCGAGCTAGCTGATTGGATGTACC
GCGAGATCACAGAAGGCAAGAACCCGGACGTGCTGACGGTTCACCCCGATTACTTTTTGATCGATCCCGG
CATCGGCCGTTTTCTCTACCGCCTGGCACGCCGCGCCGCAGGCAAGGCAGAAGCCAGATGGTTGTTCAAG
ACGATCTACGAACGCAGTGGCAGCGCCGGAGAGTTCAAGAAGTTCTGTTTCACCGTGCGCAAGCTGATCG
GGTCAAATGACCTGCCGGAGTACGATTTGAAGGAGGAGGCGGGGCAGGCTGGCCCGATCCTAGTCATGCG
CTACCGCAACCTGATCGAGGGCGAAGCATCCGCCGGTTCCTAATGTACGGAGCAGATGCTAGGGCAAATT
GCCCTAGCAGGGGAAAAAGGTCGAAAAGGTGTCTTTCCTGTGGATAGCACGTACATTGGGAACCCAAAGC
CGTACATTGGGAACCGGAACCCGTACATTGGGAACCCAAAGCCGTACATTGGGAACCGGTCACACATGTA
AGTGACTGATATAAAAGAGAAAAAAGGCGATTTTTCCGCCTAAAACTCTTTAAAACTTATTAAAACTCTT
AAAACCCGCCTGGCCTGTGCATAACTGTCTGGCCAGCGCACAGCCGAAGAGCTGCAAAAAGCGCCTACCC
TTCGGTCGCTGCGCTCCCTACGCCCCGCCGCTTCGCGTCGGCCTATCGCGGCCGCTGGCCGCTCAAAAAT
GGCTGGCCTACGGCCAGGCAATCTACCAGGGCGCGGACAAGCCGCGCCGTCGCCACTCGACCGCCGGCGC
CCACATCAAGGCACCCTGCCTCGCGCGTTTCGGTGATGACGGTGAAAACCTCTGACACATGCAGCTCCCG
GAGACGGTCACAGCTTGTCTGTAAGCGGATGCCGGGAGCAGACAAGCCCGTCAGGGCGCGTCAGCGGGTG
TTGGCGGGTGTCGGGGCGCAGCCATGACCCAGTCACGTAGCGATAGCGGAGTGTATACTGGCTTAACTAT
GCGGCATCAGAGCAGATTGTACTGAGAGTGCACCATATGCGGTGTGAAATACCGCACAGATGCGTAAGGA
GAAAATACCGCATAAGGCGCTCTTCCGCTTCCTCGCTCACTGACTCGCTGCGCTCGGTCGTTCGGCTGCG
GCGAGCGGTATCAGCTCACTCAAAGGCGGTAATACGGTTATCCACAGAATCAGGGGATAACGCAGGAAAG
AACATGTGAGCAAAAGGCCAGCAAAAGGCCAGGAACCGTAAAAAGGCCGCGTTGCTGGCGTTTTTCCATA
GGCTCCGCCCCCCTGACGAGCATCACAAAAATCGACGCTCAAGTCAGAGGTGGCGAAACCCGACAGGACT
ATAAAGATACCAGGCGTTTCCCCCTGGAAGCTCCCTCGTGCGCTCTCCTGTTCCGACCCTGCCGCTTACC
GGATACCTGTCCGCCTTTCTCCCTTCGGGAAGCGTGGCGCTTTCTCATAGCTCACGCTGTAGGTATCTCA
GTTCGGTGTAGGTCGTTCGCTCCAAGCTGGGCTGTGTGCACGAACCCCCCGTTCAGCCCGACCGCTGCGC
CTTATCCGGTAACTATCGTCTTGAGTCCAACCCGGTAAGACACGACTTATCGCCACTGGCAGCAGCCACT
GGTAACAGGATTAGCAGAGCGAGGTATGTAGGCGGTGCTACAGAGTTCTTGAAGTGGTGGCCTAACTACG
GCTACACTAGAAGGACAGTATTTGGTATCTGCGCTCTGCTGAAGCCAGTTACCTTCGGAAAAAGAGTTGG
TAGCTCTTGATCCGGCAAACAAACCACCGCTGGTAGCGGTGGTTTTTTTGTTTGCAAGCAGCAGATTACG
CGCAGAAAAAAAGGATCTCAAGAAGATCCTTTGATCTTTTCTACGGGGTCTGACGCTCAGTGGAACGAAA
ACTCACGTTAAGGGATTTTGGTCATGCATGATATATCTCCCAATTTGTGTAGGGCTTATTATGCACGCTT
AAAAATAATAAAAGCAGACTTGACCTGATAGTTTGGCTGTGAGCAATTATGTGCTTAGTGCATCTAACGC
TTGAGTTAAGCCGCGCCGCGAAGCGGCGTCGGCTTGAACGAATTTCTAGCTAGACATTATTTGCCGACTA
CCTTGGTGATCTCGCCTTTCACGTAGTGGACAAATTCTTCCAACTGATCTGCGCACGAGGCCAAGCGATC
TTCTTCTTGTCCAAGATAAGCCTGTCTAGCTTCAAGTATGACGGGCTGATACTGGGCCGGCAGGCGCTCC
ATTGCCCAGTCGGCAGCGACATCCTTCGGCGCGATTTTGCCGGTTACTGCGCTGTACCAAATGCGGGACA
ACGTAAGCACTACATTTCGCTCATCGCCAGCCCAGTCGGGCGGCGAGTTCCATAGCGTTAAGGTTTCATT
TAGCGCCTCAAATAGATCCTGTTCAGGAACCGGATCAAAGAGTTCCTCCGCCGCTGGACCTACCAAGGCA
ACGCTATGTTCTCTTGCTTTTGTCAGCAAGATAGCCAGATCAATGTCGATCGTGGCTGGCTCGAAGATAC
CTGCAAGAATGTCATTGCGCTGCCATTCTCCAAATTGCAGTTCGCGCTTAGCTGGATAACGCCACGGAAT
GATGTCGTCGTGCACAACAATGGTGACTTCTACAGCGCGGAGAATCTCGCTCTCTCCAGGGGAAGCCGAA
GTTTCCAAAAGGTCGTTGATCAAAGCTCGCCGCGTTGTTTCATCAAGCCTTACGGTCACCGTAACCAGCA
AATCAATATCACTGTGTGGCTTCAGGCCGCCATCCACTGCGGAGCCGTACAAATGTACGGCCAGCAACGT
CGGTTCGAGATGGCGCTCGATGACGCCAACTACCTCTGATAGTTGAGTCGATACTTCGGCGATCACCGCT
TCCCCCATGATGTTTAACTTTGTTTTAGGGCGACTGCCCTGCTGCGTAACATCGTTGCTGCTCCATAACA
TCAAACATCGACCCACGGCGTAACGCGCTTGCTGCTTGGATGCCCGAGGCATAGACTGTACCCCAAAAAA
ACAGTCATAACAAGCCATGAAAACCGCCACTGCGCCGTTACCACCGCTGCGTTCGGTCAAGGTTCTGGAC
CAGTTGCGTGAGCGCATACGCTACTTGCATTACAGCTTACGAACCGAACAGGCTTATGTCCACTGGGTTC
GTGCCCGAATTGATCACAGGCAGCAACGCTCTGTCATCGTTACAATCAGCATGCTACCCTCCGCGAGATC
ATCCGTGTTTAAAACCCGGCAGCTTAGTTGCCGTTCTTCCGAATAGCATCGGTAACATGAGCAAAGTCTG
CCGCCTTACAACGGCTCTCCCGCTGACGCCGTCCCGGACTGATGGGCTGCCTGTATCGAGTGGTGATTTT
GTGCCGAGCTGCCGGTCGGGGAGCTGTTGGCTGGCTGGTGGCAGGATATATTGTGGTGTAAACAAATTGA
CGCTTAGACAACTTAATAACACATTGCGGATCCCTCGGTCACATGTGCATCCTCTCTGAGCGACTAAATG
GAGCAACCTACTGTTTTTGAAGTTTGGGTTGCCATGTAATCACTTGCAATAAATATATGTACTAATGACT
GCATCGGCTTGCGTGTCTAAATTTGTAGCTTATTGAAAACTTTTTGTGGTTAAAGACGAATCCAGTTAAC
TAACATAAGTTTAACAAAACAAGACCTTTTCCATATATAGACCACCGTTACCAACTTACAAAGAAGCCAA
ATAAAGTACAACACAACACTTGCAAGTTACAAAAAGAGAGGAAAAAAAACATGGTACCATTTGACAACAT
ATAGAAACACACATAAACATTACTTATAACAAAAAGATTCAAACTCGGCTTTTATTATCTCCCCCTGATC
AAATTCTAAACACTTTATTCCTCATAAACTAACTCCCCGACATTGGAGTTATTGGACTATGACGATGACA
TCAGTGGGGTAAGCTCACTTGTGCCCCAGTTTGCTAGGGAGGTCGCAGTATCTGGCCACAGCCACCTCGT
GCTGCTCGACGTAGGTTTCTTTGTCGGCCTCCTTGATTCTTTCCAGTCTGTGGTCCACATAGTAGACGCC
GGGCATCTTGAGGTTCTTAGCGGGTTTCTTGGATCTGTATGTGGTCTTGAAGTTGCAGATCAGGTGGCCC
CCGCCCACGAGCTTCAGGGCCATGTCGCTTCTGCCTTCCAGGCCGCCGTCAGCGGGGTACAGCATCTCGG
TGTTGGCCTCCCAGCCGAGTGTTTTCTTCTGCATCACAGGGCCGTTGGATGGGAAGTTCACCCCTCTGAT
CTTGACGTTGTAGATGAGGCAGCCGTCCTGGAGGCTGGTGTCCTGGGTAGCGGTCAGCACGCCCCCATCT
TCGTATGTGGTGACTCTCTCCCATGTGAAGCCCTCAGGGAAGGACTGCTTAAAGAAGTCGGGGATGCCCT
GGGTGTGGTTGATGAAGGTTCTGCTGCCGTACATGAAGCTGGTAGCCAGGATGTCGAAGGCGAAGGGGAG
AGGGCCGCCCTCGACCACCTTGATTCTCATGGTCTGGGTGCCCTCGTAGGGCTTGCCTTCGCCCTCGGAT
GTGCACTTGAAGTGGTGGTTGTTCACGGTGCCCTCCATGTACAGCTTCATGTGCATGTTCTCCTTAATCA
GCTCGCTCATAGTAGTGTGCTGGCCACCACGAGTACGGTCACGGTCATGTTCCCCACCAGTATGTTGCTG
TCCGTAGTACTGAGCTCTGTCTTTCAGATCCTGAGCTTTGCTTCCCAACTTCATCCTTGCACTGTCCAAC
TTGTCTGATCCCTGTGGGTGCTCTCCCGTTGCGTACCTATTCACAATCAATAGGTATCATACCAAGCATT
TTACCTATATAGATGATATACACAGACACATTCAAGCTAGCTAGGTCAAATTTCGTATTTAGTTAACCAA
ATGTTCCCTAGAATTTGCAATTTCTTATTGTTACATTTGTTATTCGACCAAAAAAATTGATCCAAAGCTA
CTGGCTCAACACATGCATGCACATATTGCACAAAATTATGAAGTAAGATGATAAATGTGTGCTTACTTGT
AAATCCAAGAGAAAACGGTTATAGCGGCAATGCCAAACCCTCCAGAGGAAAGAAAACCGGTGATGAGGAG
TGCAACTGTGATGAGAGCCGGGACAAGGATTGGGCTGAAGATAACGAGCAGAGGTGTTGCAACAGTCAAA
GCTATGACAGTTCCAACAAGGGTAAGGCTGGAGAGAACAAGGAGGGAACCACCAGCTGTGACAGCAGTTG
CAGCTTTAGCAATCTGCCTAGACTTGGAGTAGTCAGATCCTCGTCCGGACATCTGGTACTGGTCACGATC
TCGGCCCATCATCGGGTACTGATCTCTGCCGATGATATCGTGATGGGTTCCTCTAGCTGTATCCGCCATT
TTTTTGTTCTTGTTTACTAGAGAGAATGAGATTTTGAATGAGAGATTGATCAAAAAGATGTGTATATATT
TTGGAAGAGGTAGGAGTGTTTGTTAGATATATTAAGAAAGGAGACGAGAAGTCACGTGTCAATGGAGACA
TCATGCAATTGTAGGCCACGTGTTAATGGCGTCACCATGCAGCCGCTGCATGTGTTAACGAGAGGAGTCT
ATTCAAAGACACGTTTGTTTTTTGCCTAGCTCAGAATGTGGCGTTGGCATCGAACCGAAACATAAAACGC
AAAACGAACCTTTGGGCTCGTCAGTATGGGTTTGGGCCTTCAATAGATTCCTTCTATACGGCCCACATAT
CCACTATTGGCAACAAAATTAGAAAAATTTAGGATTTAGTTTTAAAATTTGTTCCGCGACATTCTAGAAC
TCCCCATGGGAATTCGTAAAGCGTCGATCTAGTAACATAGATGACACCGCGCGCGATAATTTATCCTAGT
TTGCGCGCTATATTTTGTTTTCTATCGCGTATTAAATGTATAATTGCGGGACTCTAATCATAAAAACCCA
TCTCATAAATAACGTCATGCATTACATGTTAATTATTACATGCTTAACGTAATTCAACAGAAATTATATG
ATAATCATCGCAAGACCGGCAACAGGATTCAATCTTAAGAAACTTTATTGCCAAATGTTTGAACGATCTG
CTTGACAAGCCTATTCCTTTGCCCTCGGACGAGTGCTGGGGCGTCGGTTTCCACTATCGGCGAGTACTTC
TACACAGCCATCGGTCCAGACGGCCGCGCTTCTGCGGGCGATTTGTGTACGCCCGACAGTCCCGGCTCCG
GATCGGACGATTGCGTCGCATCGACCCTGCGCCCAAGCTGCATCATCGAAATTGCCGTCAACCAAGCTCT
GATAGAGTTGGTCAAGACCAATGCGGAGCATATACGCCCGGAGCCGCGGCGATCCTGCAAGCTCCGGATG
CCTCCGCTCGAAGTAGCGCGTCTGCTGCTCCATACAAGCCAACCACGGCCTCCAGAAGAAGATGTTGGCG
ACCTCGTATTGGGAATCCCCGAACATCGCCTCGCTCCAGTCAATGACCGCTGTTATGCGGCCATTGTCCG
TCAGGACATTGTTGGAGCCGAAATCCGCGTGCACGAGGTGCCGGACTTCGGGGCAGTCCTCGGCCCAAAG
CATCAGCTCATCGAGAGCCTGCGCGACGGACGCACTGACGGTGTCGTCCATCACAGTTTGCCAGTGATAC
ACATGGGGATCAGCAATCGCGCATATGAAATCACGCCATGTAGTGTATTGACCGATTCCTTGCGGTCCGA
ATGGGCCGAACCCGCTCGTCTGGCTAAGATCGGCCGCAGCGATCGCATCCATGGCCTCCGCGACCGGCTG
CAGAACAGCGGGCAGTTCGGTTTCAGGCAGGTCTTGCAACGTGACACCCTGTGCACGGCGGGAGATGCAA
TAGGTCAGGCTCTCGCTGAATTCCCCAATGTCAAGCACTTCCGGAATCGGGAGCGCGGCCGATGCAAAGT
GCCGATAAACATAACGATCTTTGTAGAAACCATCGGCGCAGCTATTTACCCGCAGGACATATCCACGCCC
TCCTACATCGAAGCTGAAAGCACGAGATTCTTCGCCCTCCGAGAGCTGCATCAGGTCGGAGACGCTGTCG
AACTTTTCGATCAGAAACTTCTCGACAGACGTCGCGGTGAGTTCAGGCTTTTTCATTGTAATTGTAAATA
GTAATTGTAATGTTGTTTGTTGTTTGTTGTTGTTGGTAATTGTTGTAAAAATACAGTATGAGAGTGAATA
TGAGACTCTAATTGGATACCGAGGGGAATTTATGGAACGTCAGTGGAGCATTTTTGACAAGAAATATTTG
CTAGCTGATAGTGACCTTAGGCGACTTTTGAACGCGCAATAATGGTTTCTGACGTATGTGCTTAGCTCAT
TAAACTCCAGAAACCCGCGGCTGAGTGGCTCCTTCAACGTTGCGGTTCTGTCAGTTCCAAACGTAAAACG
GCTTGTCCCGCGTCATCGGCGGGGGTCATAACGTGACTCCCTTAATTCTCCGCTCTCCGAGCTCGAATTC
TAGTAGCGTTGTCAATCAATTGGCAAGTCATAAAATGCATTAAAAAATATTTTCATACTCAACTACAAAT
CCATGAGTATAACTATAATTATAAAGCAATGATTAGAATCTGACAAGGATTCTGGAAAATTACATAAAGG
AAAGTTCATAAATGTCTAAAACACAAGAGGACATACTTGTATTCAGTAACATTTGCAGCTTTTCTAGGTC
TGAAAATATATTTGTTGCCTAGTGAATAAGCATAATGGTACAACTACAAGTGTTTTACTCCTCATATTAA
CTTCGGTCATTAGAGGCCACGATTTGACACATTTTTACTCAAAACAAAATGTTTGCATATCTCTTATAAT
TTCAAATTCAACACACAACAAATAAGAGAAAAAACAAATAATATTAATTTGAGAATGAACAAAAGGACCA
TATCATTCATTAACTCTTCTCCATCCATTTCCATTTCACAGTTCGATAGCGAAAACCGAATAAAAAACAC
AGTAAATTACAAGCACAACAAATGGTACAAGAAAAACAGTTTTCCCAATGCCATAATACTCAAACTCAGT
AGGATTCTGGTGTGTGCGCAATGAAACTGATGCATTGAACTTGACGAACGTTGTCGAAACCGATGATACG
AACGAAAGCTCTAAGCTCAGACTTTACGCTTCTTCTTTGGGTCAGCCCTAGAGTCACCACCCAACTGCGA
CAGATCTATCCTTGTCTCATAGAGCCCTGTAATAGATTGGTGAATAAGGGTAGCGTCCAACACTTCCTTG
GTTGATGTGTAGCGCTTTCTGTCGATAGTGGTATCGAAGTACTTAAAGGCTGCTGGGGCTCCCAGATTGG
TCAGTGTGAACAGGTGGATGATGTTTTCCGCTTGTTCCCTTATCGGCTTATCTCTGTGCTTGTTGTACGC
GGAAAGCACCTTTAATTGTAGAAAACCAGTAAAACATGGACAATTAGGAGGCATCGATTATCTAACCAAA
GACTTTAACAACACTAATCTGCCACTAATATTCATGAGAAGTCCTTACCTTATCGAGGTTAGCGTCTGCA
AGAATGACCCGCTTGGAAAATTCGCTGATCTGCTCTATGATCTCATCAAGATAGTGCTTGTGCTGCTCGA
CAAACAACTGCTTCTGCTCGTTGTCCTCTGGTGACCCCTTCAGCTTCTCATAGTGTGAGGCCAAGTACAG
GAAGTTGACGTACTTACTGGGCAATGCCAGCTCGTTGCCCTTCTGCAGTTCTCCGGCAGATGCCAGCATG
CGTTTTCTGCCATTTTCCAATTCGAAAAGCGAATACTTGGGCAGTTTGATAATGAGGTCTTTCTTCACCT
CTTTGTAACCTGGTTTGTATAATTTTGGTTCAGTTAATTAGGAAAATTACATAATGGCTCCAAAAAAAAA
TTATCGACCTTTTACCAAAAAAAATAAAATTTATCGACCTTGACAGGAAAAAGTTACAAATCAAAAGAAA
GAATATCGTCTGGCATCCAATATTTTACCTTTAGCCTCGAGGAAGTCGATCGGATTCTTCTCGAACGAGG
ACCTTTCCATTATGGTAATTCCAAGCAGTTCCTTGACGCTTTTCAGTTTCTTGCTCTTGCCCTTCTCCAC
CTTGGCCACTACCAGTACGCTGTATGCCACGGTAGGGCTATCAAAGCCTCCGTATTTCTTCGGATCCCAA
TCCTTCTTCCTCGCAATCAGTTTGTCGGAGTTGCGCTTAGGGAGAATGGACTCCTTGGAGAAACCACCGG
TTTGAACCTCCGTTTTCTTGACTATGTTGACTTGGGGCATGCTGAGAACCTTACGCACAGTCGCAAAATC
CCTGCCCTTATCCCAGACAATCTCACCTGCAAGAAACAGCAAAGAGAGAGTTAAGATATAAGTGAACAAG
AAAGTCTTGGGATCGACATACATACAATCAATTGATCAAATTCCTAGGATTAAACATATGAAATAGGAAA
GACAGACCTGTTTCGCCATTTGTCTCGATCAGAGGCCTCTTCCGGATTTCACCATTCGCCAGAGTGATCT
CTGTCTTGAAGAAGTTCATGATATTCGAGTAAAAGAAGTATTTCGCGGTAGCCTTGCCGATCTCTTGTTC
TGACTTCGCGATCATCTTCCTAACGTCGTACACCTTGTAATCCCCGTACACAAACTCAGACTCCAGTTTC
GGATACTTCTTGATGAGAGCAGTGCCAACAACGGCGTTCAGGTAGGCGTCATGGGCATGATGGTAGTTGT
TGATCTCGCGAACCTTGTAAAACTGGAAGTCCTTCCGGAAGTCACTAACCAGTTTGCTCTTGAGGGTGAT
CACCTGCGTAACCATCAAAAGTCAATATGGATTCATCACAAATTAATCAGGAATAGAAAGATCGGGTGGC
CTTGAAGTTGATCAAATAAAAAGTTTCGAACTTTAGTTTGATATGGTAAAGGAAAGTTGGAAACTTTACC
TTTACCTCCCTGATAAGTTTGTCATTCTCATCATACTTCGTATTCATACGCGAATCGAGTATCTGGGCCA
CATGTTTCGTAATCTGACGAGTTTCAACCAACTGGCGCTTGATGAAGCCGGCTTTGTCGAGCTCAGACAG
TCCGCCCCTTTCTGCCTTCGTGAGATTGTCGAATTTCCGTTGGGTTATGAGCTTAGCATTCAAAAGCTGC
CTCCAATAGTTCTTCATCTTCTTCACAACCTCCTCGCTGGGTACATTGTCGGATTTTCCGCGGTTCTTGT
CTGAGCGCGTAAGGACCTATAACACGGGAGAAACCAAAAAGCAAACTCATTTCACGCCAAATACTACAGA
TTTCTCAAAAATTAAGTTATAATCCATATATCCTGACAAGAAATTGATTAAAACACAGTTGCTTTACCTT
GTTGTCAATACTATCGTCCTTCAGGAAAGATTGAGGGACAATGTGATCCACATCATAGTCGGAGAGTCTG
TTAATGTCGAGCTCTTGGTCGACGTACATATCTCTCCCATTCTGGAGGTAATAGAGGTACAGCTTCTCGT
TCTGGAGTTGAGTATTTTCGACTGGGTGCTCTTTCAGAATCTGACTCCCAAGCTCCTTGATGCCTTCCTC
TATCCGCTTCATGCGCTCCCGTGAGTTCTTCTGCCCTTTCTGAGTCGTCTGGTTTTCCCTCGCCATCTCG
ATGACGATGTTCTCCGGCTTATGGCGGCCCATGACCTGTAGCAATAATTAAAACAAAAATACCACAAACA
GTTAGAACTGAGGCAAGAAGAATGAATGCAGAGAAAAAAAATCTTAGCTATTCATGGAAATGGAAGTGCG
ACGAACACCTAAAATGCAAGGAGCATAACCAAATGCAGAACTTACCTTCACCAGCTCATCCACAACCTTC
ACTGTCTGCAGTATGCCCTTCTTTATAGCTGGCGATCCAGCCAGGTTGGCTATGTGTTCGTGAAGGCTAT
CGCCCTGACCTGACACTTGGGCCTTCTGGATATCTTCTTTGAAGGTCAGTGAGTCATCGTGAATAAGCTG
CATGAAGTTCCGATTCGCAAAACCGTCGGATTTGAGAAAGTCCAGTATAGTCTTGCCGGATTGCTTGTCG
CGGATGCCGTTGATGAGCTTCCTGGAGAGCCTTCCCCAACCTAAAACATAGAACAAACATTTGTCTCATC
ACAAATATGCATCAAGGAACACTCAGAAGTTAGTCATATACCCAAATTCTTGAAACTAGAGAAACAAAAA
AAGAGGGATCATTGCGGAAACCTTTTGACCTCTTACCTGTATATCTCCTCCTCTTCAACTGCTTCATGAC
CTTGTCATCGAACAGATGCGCATAAGTCTTAAGGCGCTCCTCGATCATTTCTCTGTCCTCAAACAGCGTG
AGAGTCAGCACGATGTCCTCGAGGATGTCCTCGTTCTCCTCGTTGTCAAGGAAGTCCTTGTCCTTGATGA
TTTTCAACAGGTCATGGTATGTGCCAAGAGAGGCATTGAACCTATCCTCAACGCCGCTGATTTCCACAGA
ATCAAAGCATTCGATCTTCTTAAAGTAGTCCTCTTTAAGCTGTTTCACAGTGACCTTCCGATTGGTTTTG
AACAAGAGATCGACAATGGCCTTCTTCTGCTCACCTGTTATAACAGTAAAAATTACTTTAGAAACAAAAC
AAAAGTGTGGTCTTTTAGGAATGATTATTGATCAGTTCATAGTTTAAAATCTTGTGTTTTTATCGTAAAA
GTGTGGACCAGGATTTACCTGACAGGAAGGCCGGTTTGCGCATCCCCTCCGTCACATATTTCACCTTCGT
CAGCTCGTTGTAGACCGTGAAGTATTCGTACAGGAGACTATGCTTGGGCAGGACTTTCTCATTTGGGAGA
TTCTTATCGAAGTTGGTCATCCTTTCGATGAAGGACTGTGCACTCGCACCCTTGTCCACGACCTCTTCGA
AGTTCCAAGGCGTGATAGTCTCCTCGGATTTGCGTGTCATCCACGCAAACCGCGAGTTCCCGCGTGCGAG
TGGACCTAATGAATTAATAGAAAAATCAGGCAAATTAGAAAAGAAATAATTCTCAAAAGAGAACAACTGA
GGTCAGAAAATAGCATTCATCAACTGAAACTAGGTATTTCTTCATATGATACTAACCTACATAGTAGGGA
ATGCGGAACGTGAGGATCTTTTCAATCTTCTCTCTGTTGTCTTTCAGGAACGGATAGAAGTCCTCTTGCC
TCCTCAAGATAGCATGCAGCTCACCGAGGTGGATCTGGTGCGGTATGCTGCCATTGTCGAAGGTACGCTG
CTTCCGAAGCAAATCTTCGCGGTTCAATTTAACGAGCAGCTCCTCTGTACCGTCCATCTTTTCCAGAATA
GGCTTGATGAATTTGTAGAATTCCTCCTGACTTGCACCTAATAATATCATCAGAGGAAAACTCAATTCTT
ATATCTTACAGAAATGAACAACAAAATACATGTAGCAGAGAGGAAAACAATCATAAGTAACAACTTACCT
CCATCAATGTACCCTGCGTAGCCATTCTTCGATTGGTCAAAGAAAATCTCCTTGTACTTCTCGGGGAGTT
GCTGGCGAACCAAAGCCTTCAGAAGGGTCAGATCCTGGTGATGCTCGTCGTACCTCTTGATCATGGAGGC
GCTAAGTGGCGCTTTGGTTATCTCCGTGTTGACCCGCAGAATGTCACTGAGCAAGATAGCGTCTGACAGA
TTCTTGGCAGCCAAGAACAGGTCGGCATACTGATCACCTACAAAAGTTTAAAAGACTCAATTTTAACTCT
ACAGCTTCAAATAAATTTCCGCAAAGAAATTGATAGGTTTAGACAACAAAAGAAGAGTTCCAATTTCAAG
AGCACCTATTTGGGCGAGCAGATTGTCCAGATCATCATCGTATGTATCCTTTGACAGCTGCAGCTTCGCG
TCCTCGGCGAGGTCAAAGTTGCTTTTGAAGTTAGGGGTGAGGCCCAGAGACAGTGCAATCAGATTCCCGA
ACAAGCCGTTCTTCTTCTCGCCTGGCAATTGAGCGATCAGATTCTCAAGCCGTCTGGACTTCGAAAGTCT
GGCAGACAGTATTGCCTTGGCGTCGACACCTGAGATTGTTTGCAAAGAAAAATCTCAAAGCATGTACAAT
CTATAAACTTATGATGGAAAAAGAAAAGAAAGGTAACTAAGGAATGTTACCTGATGCATTGATGGGGTTC
TCCTCGAACAGCTGATTGTAGGTTTGGACGAGCTGAATGAACAGTTTATCCACATCGGAGTTATCCGGGT
TGAGGTCCCCTTCGATCAAGAAATGGCCACGAAACTTTATCATGTGCGCGAGAGCCAGGTATATGAGCCG
AAGGTCTGCCTTATCGGTTGAGTCCACCAGCTTCTTGCGAAGGTGGTATATAGTCGGATACTTTTCATGA
TAGGCTACTTCGTCAACAATATTCCCAAAGATGGGGTGACGCTCGTGTTTCTTATCTTCCTCTACCAGGA
AGGATTCCTCGAGGCGATGGAAGAACGAGTCGTCAACCTGCAAAATCAAGTTTATTGATCATCAAGTGAG
TTTACATGTAGTTAAATGCTTTCAGTAATATCCCAATGAAGCAGGATATGCTTTCAGTACAAAATACATA
AGCATACTATATCATAAAAATCCTTACCTTCGCCATCTCGTTGCTAAAGATCTCTTGGAGATAACAGATT
CTGTTCTTCCTGCGAGTGTACCTTCTCCTCGCAGTACGTTTAAGCCTTGTCGCCTCCGCGGTTTCTCCAG
AGTCAAAGAGCAGAGCTCCGATCAAGTTCTTCTTAATGCTGTGCCTATCTGTGTTGCCCAGCACTTTAAA
TTTCTTCGAAGGTACCTTGTATTCATCGGTGATAACGGCCCACCCAACTGAGTTCGTACCAATATCAAGT
CCAATGCTGTACTTCTTGTCCATTTTCCAGCTGACCTTCCGCTTCTTCTTCGGTGGGCTAGAAGCCATTG
CTGTGGTGAGAGAAACAGAGCGTGAGCTCAAATACACAAGTACGAAATCAGAGTTATGAGAGAGGATTTG
GAGAAAGAAGATCACCTGAAGATCGTTTGCGTCGCGCGAATGAGAGAGACGGCAGAGAAAACGAGAAGCT
TTAAGAGGACGAACAAAAACCCTAATGTCACTCCTTTTATATAGATGAGAAATTTAGGGTTTGGGCTCTA
ATGGAGCTGTCTACATGGGCTTTCATTTCTTTATCCAGTAAAGAACCGGTTTAACAGGTTCCCTGGTTTA
TACGTGGTTTTAGCCGGTTAACTTACGGAATATTATTTTTATCTTAAGTTACACAAATTACATCATTAAT
AGTAAAACAAAATTTTATGGTGCAATTTAAGTTTTTATGATGAGTGAAATTCGAATAATATACAAATATT
TTACTGTTTAGGTTTCCCTAAACCTACTTTTAGATATGTAAATTAAACATTTTTTTTTTTTTGGTTAGAA
CCAAGTCAGTGATCATAGAACTCAAAAAGCTGGTGTTTCAATTGGTACAAGCATTTTTATTGCAAGATAT
AAAAATTCAGAAGGACATATCCTTGATGTATGTACATGAAGGAACCGATTTTGACTCCAAGCTACAAAGA
AGAAGAAGAATGATATACAAAGAAAACTGCATATCCTCACCATGAAATTGAAAGCTAGAGGAAGGGGAAT
AACAGATACTCTGCGTAGAAGAGATTCCATATAAACCGATAATATCCTGAGATAGCTTCCTGCAATAATC
AAATGTTTCTACACTCCGTTAGATATACACTCCATTGATGTTCCGTGATAACGAGTTTATGTTTGTACAA
AAGTATTTTACCTTGGTGTAGTTTGCTTTTTCTAGTACCCATGTCTACCAAAGATCAACAACAAAGATAT
TAGAGATTAATGAATTTGGCAGTGTCAAATGCAGAAACTAAAGCATATAGTTATGAAGTTCTTGTGCATT
ATCTCAAAAGTATGTAAGAGATATAAGAGTATCTCATAATGCTTTACCTGGAAAATTAAGCCTGAAGCCA
AGATCACATGTGCAGGAATCATCAAGCTACCTCTAAAAACCTGTTCATTGTTAAAGGATAAGAGGGTTGG
TCTTTTCAAAGCTGCATACTGAGGAAAGTAACAATATCGCAACAAAAATAAATTGGTGGCGATAGTTTAT
CAAGCTTCTACATGCAGTAATGGTGTTCGTGCTTTAATTAACCGAAATAGTTAAGACGGAAATAGATGAA
TTCACCTGAGGCATGTAGAAAGCTAGTGATATGGCTGAAACATAATTTACTAGCAGAAGTCCAGAACCGA
GGAATGCAATGTTTCTCACTCCAAGTTTTGTTGCCAGGGTTGATATTTGGAACCTATTCAAGATCAATCA
AAGGCATGATTAACTAAACATGCTTGAACAAACACATAAAGACAATATATCAAACGGAGCTGGTTAAACA
TTGTCTTTGACTGTCAAATGGATTGAGCCAAAGAGCGGAAAGAAAATGGTTATGCGTGCAGTTACTTACT
TTCGATCTCCTTCAACATCAGGAAGGTCCTTTGTAATAGCAATGACCAGTGCAAACAGTGTCACAAAAGA
TGTGATGAACGCCACAGGTGCACTGCAAATAGCGAATCAAAAGTTGAGCTCCAAGCTTGAATTCTTGCAG
AGACCGAGACGTTGATCGGCACGTAAGAGGTTCCAACTTTCACCATAATGAAATAAGATCACTACCGGGC
GTATTTTTTGAGTTATCGAGATTTTCAGGAGCTAAGGAAGCTAAAATGGAGAAAAAAATCACTGGATATA
CCACCGTTGATATATCCCAATGGCATCGTAAAGAACATTTTGAGGCATTTCAGTCAGTTGCTCAATGTAC
CTATAACCAGACCGTTCAGCTGGATATTACGGCCTTTTTAAAGACCGTAAAGAAAAATAAGCACAAGTTT
TATCCGGCCTTTATTCACATTCTTGCCCGCCTGATGAATGCTCATCCGGAATTCCGTATGGCAATGAAAG
ACGGTGAGCTGGTGATATGGGATAGTGTTCACCCTTGTTACACCGTTTTCCATGAGCAAACTGAAACGTT
TTCATCGCTCTGGAGTGAATACCACGACGATTTCCGGCAGTTTCTACACATATATTCGCAAGATGTGGCG
TGTTACGGTGAAAACCTGGCCTATTTCCCTAAAGGGTTTATTGAGAATATGTTTTTCGTCTCAGCCAATC
CCTGGGTGAGTTTCACCAGTTTTGATTTAAACGTGGCCAATATGGACAACTTCTTCGCCCCCGTTTTCAC
CATGGGCAAATATTATACGCAAGGCGACAAGGTGCTGATGCCGCTGGCGATTCAGGTTCATCATGCCGTT
TGTGATGGCTTCCATGTCGGCAGAATGCTTAATGAATTACAACAGTACTGCGATGAGTGGCAGGGGGGGC
GTAAACGCCGCGTGGATCCGGCTTACTAAAAGCCAGATAACAGTATGCGTATTTGCGCGCTGATTTTTGC
GGTATAAGAATATATACTGATATGTATACCCGAAGTATGTCAAAAAGAGGTATGCTATGAAGCAGCGTAT
TACAGTGACAGTTGACAGCGACAGCTATCAGTTGCTCAAGGCATATATGATGTCAATATCTCCGGTCTGG
TAAGCACAACCATGCAGAATGAAGCCCGTCGTCTGCGTGCCGAACGCTGGAAAGCGGAAAATCAGGAAGG
GATGGCTGAGGTCGCCCGGTTTATTGAAATGAACGGCTCTTTTGCTGACGAGAACAGGGGCTGGTGAAAT
GCAGTTTAAGGTTTACACCTATAAAAGAGAGAGCCGTTATCGTCTGTTTGTGGATGTACAGAGTGATATT
ATTGACACGCCCGGGCGACGGATGGTGATCCCCCTGGCCAGTGCACGTCTGCTGTCAGATAAAGTCTCCC
GTGAACTTTACCCAGTGGTGCATATCGGGGATGAAAGCTGGCGCATGATGACCACCGATATGGCCAGTGT
GCCGGTTTCCGTTATCGGGGAAGAAGTGGCTGATCTCAGCCACCGCGAAAATGACATCAAAAACGCCATT
AACCTGATGTTCTGGGGAATATAAATGTCAGGCTCCCTTATACACAGCCAGTCGGTCTCAGCTTCTGCAG
GCATGCGACGTCGAGCTTAGCTTGAGCTTGGATCAGATTGTCGTTTCCCGCCTTCAGTTTAAACTATCAG
TGTTTGACAGGATATATTGGCGGGTAAACCTAAGAGAAAAGAGCGTTTATTAGAATAATCGGATATTTAA
AAGGGCGTGAAAAGGTTTATCCGTTCGTCCATTTGTATGTGCATGCCAACCACAGGGTTCCCCTCGGGAT
CAAAGTACTTTAAAGTACTTTAAAGTACTTTAAAGTACTTTGATCCAACCCCTCCGCTGCTATAGTGCAG
TCGGCTTCTGACGTTCAGTGCAGCCGTGTTCTGAAAACGACATGTCGCACAAGTCCTAAGTTACGCGACA
GGCTGCCGCCCTGCCCTT
Features (pLannotate 1.2.2; 28 found; start..end, strand, type, name):
    101..502     +  CDS            Y4CG_SINFN (fragment): Protein inferred from homology: Swiss-Prot protein existence level 3. From Sinorhizobium fredii (strain NBRC 101917 / NGR234).
   1062..1691    +  CDS            pVS1 StaA: stability protein from the Pseudomonas plasmid pVS1 (Heeb et al., 2000)
   2120..3193    +  CDS            pVS1 RepA: replication protein from the Pseudomonas plasmid pVS1 (Heeb et al., 2000)
   3259..3453    +  rep_origin     pVS1 oriV: origin of replication for the Pseudomonas plasmid pVS1 (Heeb et al., 2000)
   3656..3695    +  CDS            rop (fragment): Rop protein, which maintains plasmids at low copy number; rop
   3797..3933    +  misc_feature   bom: basis of mobility region from pBR322
   4123..4711    -  rep_origin     ori: high-copy-number ColE1/pMB1/pBR322/pUC origin of replication
   4957..5744    -  CDS            SmR (fragment): aminoglycoside adenylyltransferase (Murphy, 1985); aadA; confers resistance to spectinomycin and streptomycin
   5755..5811    -  CDS            GmR (fragment): gentamycin acetyltransferase; aacC1; confers resistance to gentamycin
   5987..6010    -  promoter       Pc promoter (fragment): intI1 (promoter lies within the coding sequence); class 1 integron promoter
   6269..6293    +  misc_feature   LB T-DNA repeat: left border repeat from nopaline C58 T-DNA
   6808..7500    -  CDS            TagRFP: TagRFP is a basic (constitutively fluorescent) red fluorescent protein published in 2007, derived from Entacmaea quadricolor. It has very low acid sensitivity.
   7501..8217    -  CDS            OLEO2_BRANA: Experimental evidence at protein level: Swiss-Prot protein existence level 1. May have a structural role to stabilize the lipid body during desiccation of the seed by preventing coalescence of the oil. Probably interacts with both lipid and phospholipid moieties of lipid bodies. May also provide recognition signals for specific lipase anchorage in lipolysis during seedling growth. From Brassica napus (Rape).
   8706..8958    -  terminator     NOS terminator: nopaline synthase terminator and poly(A) signal
   8971..9996    -  CDS            HygR: aminoglycoside phosphotransferase from E. coli; aph(4)-Ia; confers resistance to hygromycin
   9998..10053   -  misc_feature   TMV Ω: translational enhancer from the tobacco mosaic virus 5'-leader sequence (Gallie et al., 1988)
  10089..10268   -  promoter       NOS promoter: nopaline synthase promoter
  10368..11000   -  terminator     E9 terminator: terminator and polyadenylation signal from the pea rbcS-E9 gene
  11386..16344   -  CDS            cas9: CAS9_STRP1 - Also known as csn1 From Streptococcus pyogenes serotype M1.
  16475..16753   -  CDS            cas9 (fragment): CAS9_STRP1 - Also known as csn1 From Streptococcus pyogenes serotype M1.
  17488..17562   -  CDS            HST (fragment): HSTC_ARATH - Also known as HPT2, VTE2-2. Experimental evidence at protein level: Swiss-Prot protein existence level 1. Involved in the synthesis of plastoquinone-9. Can use both homogentisic acid and 2,5-dihydroxyphenylacetic acid gamma-lactone as prenyl acceptors, and solanesyl diphosphate > farnesyl diphosphate > geranylgeranyl diphosphate >> phytyl diphosphate as prenyl donors. Do not catalyze the decardoxylation of homogentisate uncoupled from prenylation. From Arabidopsis thaliana (Mouse-ear cress).
  17828..17911   -  CDS            HST (fragment): HSTC_ARATH - Also known as HPT2, VTE2-2. Experimental evidence at protein level: Swiss-Prot protein existence level 1. Involved in the synthesis of plastoquinone-9. Can use both homogentisic acid and 2,5-dihydroxyphenylacetic acid gamma-lactone as prenyl acceptors, and solanesyl diphosphate > farnesyl diphosphate > geranylgeranyl diphosphate >> phytyl diphosphate as prenyl donors. Do not catalyze the decardoxylation of homogentisate uncoupled from prenylation. From Arabidopsis thaliana (Mouse-ear cress).
  18063..18434   -  CDS            HST (fragment): HSTC_ARATH - Also known as HPT2, VTE2-2. Experimental evidence at protein level: Swiss-Prot protein existence level 1. Involved in the synthesis of plastoquinone-9. Can use both homogentisic acid and 2,5-dihydroxyphenylacetic acid gamma-lactone as prenyl acceptors, and solanesyl diphosphate > farnesyl diphosphate > geranylgeranyl diphosphate >> phytyl diphosphate as prenyl donors. Do not catalyze the decardoxylation of homogentisate uncoupled from prenylation. From Arabidopsis thaliana (Mouse-ear cress).
  18493..18595   +  promoter       cat promoter: promoter of the E. coli cat gene encoding chloramphenicol acetyltransferase
  18596..19254   +  CDS            CmR: chloramphenicol acetyltransferase; cat; confers resistance to chloramphenicol
  19436..19594   +  CDS            ccdA (fragment): CCDA_ECO57 - Also known as H, letA. Experimental evidence at protein level: Swiss-Prot protein existence level 1. Antitoxin component of a type II toxin-antitoxin (TA) system which inhibits the post-segregational killing (PSK) of plasmid-free cells, also referred to as a plasmid addiction system. Binds to and blocks the activity of CcdB; will also remove bound CcdB protein from the CcdB-GyrA complex by forming a CcdA-CcdB complex, a process termed rejuvenation. Functions as a transcriptional corepressor for the ccdAB operon, repression also requires CcdB (By similarity). From Escherichia coli
  19599..19901   +  CDS            ccdB: CCDB_ECOLI - Also known as G, letB, letD. Experimental evidence at protein level: Swiss-Prot protein existence level 1. Toxic component of a type II toxin-antitoxin (TA) system, functioning in plasmid maintainence. Responsible for the post- segregational killing (PSK) of plasmid-free cells, also referred to as a plasmid addiction system. Half-life of over 2 hours. Cell killing by CcdB is accompanied by filamentation, defects in chromosome and plasmid segregation, defects in cell division, formation of anucleate cells, decreased DNA synthesis and plasmid loss. Interferes with the activity of DN
  20025..20049   +  misc_feature   RB T-DNA repeat: right border repeat from nopaline C58 T-DNA
