[The description below was written by a language model from this plasmid's Addgene catalogue record and pLannotate feature annotations shown in this document.]
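Description:
pDGE651 is an empty recipient binary vector for Agrobacterium-mediated plant transformation and CRISPR/Cas9 genome editing, built on the pJOG292 backbone. It carries plant selection markers and a Cas9 expression cassette but no guide RNAs. The sequenced plasmid is about 20.3 kb, while the catalogue lists 7 kb for the backbone alone. Outside the T-DNA, the backbone has a high-copy ColE1/pUC-type origin with a bom site for propagation in E. coli. It also has the pVS1 replication and stability functions (oriV, RepA, StaA), which maintain the plasmid in Agrobacterium. An aadA gene on the backbone provides spectinomycin resistance.

Four modules lie between the nopaline-type left and right T-DNA borders. Nearest the left border is the FAST seed marker, an oleosin–TagRFP fusion that makes transgenic seeds fluoresce red, so they can be selected or later counter-selected to find transgene-free segregants. Next is a hygromycin resistance gene driven by the NOS promoter with a TMV Ω translational enhancer and closed by the NOS terminator. The third module is a Streptococcus pyogenes Cas9 coding sequence ending in the pea rbcS-E9 terminator. It is annotated in two pieces, which may reflect an interruption such as an intron. The Cas9 promoter is not annotated; the upstream region only shows fragmentary matches to an Arabidopsis gene, so the record does not state its identity.

Adjacent to the right border sits a chloramphenicol resistance/ccdB cassette. This is a negative-selection placeholder, which explains why the plasmid is propagated in a ccdB-tolerant strain under chloramphenicol plus spectinomycin. The placeholder is presumably replaced by guide RNA transcription units during assembly, although the cloning sites are not annotated. According to the associated publication, vectors of this series were used for highly multiplexed editing in Nicotiana benthamiana and Arabidopsis.
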