Addgene plasmid #153229: pDGE651
Purpose: (Empty Backbone) Recipient plant transformation vector containing selection markers and a Cas9 expression cassette, but lacking guide RNAs
Depositing lab: Sylvestre Marillonnet. Depositing organization: Leibniz Institute of Plant Biochemistry (IPB). Publication: Highly efficient multiplex editing: One-shot generation of 8x Nicotiana benthamiana and 12x Arabidopsis mutants. Stuttmann J, Barthel K, Martin P, Ordon J, Erickson JL, Herr R, Ferik F, Kretschmer C, Berner T, Keilwagen J, Marillonnet S, Bonas U. Plant J. 2021 Feb 12. doi: 10.1111/tpj.15197. PubMed 33577114.
Backbone
  Vector backbone: pJOG292
  Backbone manufacturer: Ordon et al, 2017
  Backbone size (bp): 7000
  Vector type: Plant Expression, CRISPR
  Selectable markers: ccdB, Hygromycin, FAST
Growth in bacteria
  Bacterial resistance: Chloramphenicol and Spectinomycin, 25 & 50 μg/mL
  Growth temperature: 37°C
  Growth strain: ccdB Survival
  Copy number: High Copy
Gene/Insert
  Gene/Insert name: None
Terms and licenses: Academic/Nonprofit Terms; Industry Terms: Not Available to Industry
Depositor comments: Please visit https://www.biorxiv.org/content/10.1101/2020.03.31.018671v2 for bioRxiv preprint.
How to cite: pDGE651 was a gift from Sylvestre Marillonnet (Addgene plasmid # 153229 ; http://n2t.net/addgene:153229 ; RRID:Addgene_153229)
